Addgene plasmid #128102: pCMV-Nxph4-HA
Purpose: Express HA tagged Nxph4
Depositing lab: Huda Zoghbi. Depositing organization: Baylor College of Medicine. Publication: Neurexophilin4 is a selectively expressed alpha-neurexin ligand that modulates specific cerebellar synapses and motor functions. Meng X, McGraw CM, Wang W, Jing J, Yeh SY, Wang L, Lopez J, Brown AM, Lin T, Chen W, Xue M, Sillitoe RV, Jiang X, Zoghbi HY. Elife. 2019 Sep 16;8. pii: 46773. doi: 10.7554/eLife.46773. PubMed 31524598.
Backbone
  Vector backbone: pCMV
  Backbone manufacturer: Clonetech
  Backbone size w/o insert (bp): 3718
  Total vector size (bp): 4675
  Vector type: Mammalian Expression
Growth in bacteria
  Bacterial resistance: Ampicillin, 100 μg/mL
  Growth temperature: 37°C
  Growth strain: DH5alpha
  Copy number: High Copy
Gene/Insert
  Gene/Insert name: Nxph4 (alt name: Nxph4)
  Species: M. musculus (mouse)
  GenBank ID: NM_183297.2
  Entrez Gene: Nxph4 (a.k.a. 1110036M10Rik, AI851051)
  Tag / fusion protein: HA
Terms and licenses: Academic/Nonprofit Terms; Industry Terms: Not Available to Industry
How to cite: pCMV-Nxph4-HA was a gift from Huda Zoghbi (Addgene plasmid # 128102 ; http://n2t.net/addgene:128102 ; RRID:Addgene_128102)
