[The description below was written by a language model from this plasmid's Addgene catalogue record and pLannotate feature annotations shown in this document.]
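Description:
pCMV-Nxph4-HA is a 4,675 bp mammalian expression plasmid built on a commercial pCMV backbone and designed to produce HA-tagged mouse neurexophilin 4 (Nxph4) in transfected cells. It is propagated in E. coli as a high-copy plasmid through a ColE1/pUC-type origin of replication and selected with ampicillin via the β-lactamase (AmpR) gene and its native promoter. The table also picks up backbone remnants typical of pUC/pBR322-derived vectors, including a lac promoter/operator with CAP binding site and fragments of lacI, lacZα, rop and bom. These play no role in the expression cassette. No mammalian selection marker is annotated, which suggests the plasmid is suited mainly to transient expression.

The expression unit begins with the human cytomegalovirus immediate-early enhancer and promoter, followed by a modified SV40 intron with splice donor and acceptor sites, an element commonly included to improve mRNA processing and expression. Downstream lies the Nxph4 open reading frame of roughly 0.9 kb. The automated annotation matched it to the rat orthologue, but the catalogue record identifies the insert as mouse. A short sequence annotated as a fragment of a 3xHA tag sits just after the coding region, consistent with a C-terminal HA epitope, apparently a single copy given its length. An SV40 polyadenylation signal follows the tag, although the table lists it on the reverse strand.

Neurexophilins are secreted, neuropeptide-like proteins that bind α-neurexins. The plasmid's stated purpose is simply to express HA-tagged Nxph4, and the tag allows the protein to be detected or immunoprecipitated with anti-HA antibodies. The associated study examined Nxph4 as an α-neurexin ligand at cerebellar synapses.
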