Features (pLannotate 1.2.2; 17 found; start..end, strand, type, name):
     25..45      -  misc_feature   MCS (fragment): pUC18/19 multiple cloning site
     44..347     +  enhancer       CMV enhancer: human cytomegalovirus immediate early enhancer
    348..551     +  promoter       CMV promoter: human cytomegalovirus (CMV) immediate early promoter
    689..785     +  intron         SV40 intron: modified SV40 intron with splice donor and acceptor sites
    863..1774    +  CDS            Nxph4: NXPH4_RAT - Also known as Nph4. Experimental evidence at transcript level: Swiss-Prot protein existence level 2. May be signaling molecules that resemble neuropeptides and that act by binding to alpha-neurexins and possibly other receptors. From Rattus norvegicus (Rat).
   1790..1818    +  CDS            3xHA (fragment): three tandem HA epitope tags
   1831..1965    -  polyA_signal   SV40 poly(A) signal: SV40 polyadenylation signal
   2100..2116    -  protein_bind   lac operator: The lac repressor binds to the lac operator to inhibit transcription in E. coli. This inhibition can be relieved by adding lactose or isopropyl-β-D-thiogalactopyranoside (IPTG). lac repressor encoded by lacI
   2124..2154    -  promoter       lac promoter: promoter for the E. coli lac operon
   2169..2190    -  protein_bind   CAP binding site: CAP binding activates transcription in the presence of cAMP. E. coli catabolite activator protein
   2203..2295    -  CDS            lacI (fragment): lac repressor; lacI; The lac repressor binds to the lac operator to inhibit transcription in E. coli. This inhibition can be relieved by adding lactose or isopropyl-β-D-thiogalactopyranoside (IPTG).
   2478..3066    -  rep_origin     ori: high-copy-number ColE1/pMB1/pBR322/pUC origin of replication
   3237..4097    -  CDS            AmpR: β-lactamase; bla; confers resistance to ampicillin, carbenicillin, and related antibiotics
   4098..4202    -  promoter       AmpR promoter: bla
   4297..4332    +  CDS            rop (fragment): Rop protein, which maintains plasmids at low copy number; rop
   4434..4533    +  misc_feature   bom (fragment): basis of mobility region from pBR322
   4539..19      -  CDS            lacZα (fragment) (across the origin): LacZα fragment of β-galactosidase; lacZ fragment
>Addgene plasmid #128102 | pCMV-Nxph4-HA | addgene full sequence | sequence record 248757 | Addgene NGS Result
GTAAAACGACGGCCAGTGAGTTCGAGCTTGCATGCCTGCAGGTCGTTACATAACTTACGGTAAATGGCCC
GCCTGGCTGACCGCCCAACGACCCCCGCCCATTGACGTCAATAATGACGTATGTTCCCATAGTAACGCCA
ATAGGGACTTTCCATTGACGTCAATGGGTGGAGTATTTACGGTAAACTGCCCACTTGGCAGTACATCAAG
TGTATCATATGCCAAGTACGCCCCCTATTGACGTCAATGACGGTAAATGGCCCGCCTGGCATTATGCCCA
GTACATGACCTTATGGGACTTTCCTACTTGGCAGTACATCTACGTATTAGTCATCGCTATTACCATGGTG
ATGCGGTTTTGGCAGTACATCAATGGGCGTGGATAGCGGTTTGACTCACGGGGATTTCCAAGTCTCCACC
CCATTGACGTCAATGGGAGTTTGTTTTGGCACCAAAATCAACGGGACTTTCCAAAATGTCGTAACAACTC
CGCCCCATTGACGCAAATGGGCGGTAGGCGTGTACGGTGGGAGGTCTATATAAGCAGAGCTCGTTTAGTG
AACCGTCAGATCGCCTGGAGACGCCATCCACGCTGTTTTGACCTCCATAGAAGACACCGGGACCGATCCA
GCCTCCGGACTCTAGAGGATCCGGTACTAGAGGAACTGAAAAACCAGAAAGTTAACTGGTAAGTTTAGTC
TTTTTGTCTTTTATTTCAGGTCCCGGATCCGGTGGTGGTGCAAATCAAAGAACTGCTCCTCAGTGGATGT
TGCCTTTACTTCTAGGCCTGTACGGAAGTGTTACTTCTGCTCTAAAAGCTGCGGAATTGTACCCGCGGGC
CCAGGCCCGAATTCGGTCGACCATGCGGCTGCTCCCGGAATGGCTCCTCTTGCTCTTTGGTCCTTGGCTC
CTTAGGAAGGCTGTCTGTGGCCAGATCGTGGAGTCCGGGAGGCCCCAGTACCTAGACTTGCGTCCCGCCA
TGGCCGGAGGGGGCGCCCGCGGCCAGCAGCTCCCAGCGCCCGCATCTTCCGAGGGCCTGGGCATGGCGCG
CTCCTGGAGCTGGGCTTGGCCGGCTAACCACACCGGGGCGCTGGCCAAGCCAGGGACAGCCGGTGGCCCG
TCCGTGCCGCGCACCAAGAGGAAGCCATCCATTAAAGCGGCCCGAGCCAAGAAGATTTTCGGCTGGGGGG
ACTTTTACTTTCGTGTGCATACCCTCAAGTTCTCGCTGTTGGTGACCGGCAAGATCGTGGACCATGTGAA
CGGTACCTTCAGTGTGTACTTCCGTCACAATTCGTCCAGCCTGGGTAACCTAAGCGTCAGTATCGTGCCG
CCCTCCAAGCGTGTGGAGTTCGGGGGCGTCTGGTTGCCTGGGCCTGCCTCCCACCCTCTACAGTCCACGC
TGGCACTTGAAGGGGTGCTTCCTGGATTGGGGCCCCCTCTGGGGATGGCGGGGCAGGGGCTGGGGAGCAA
CCTTGGGGGCGCACTTGCCGGCCCACTCGGAAGCGCGCTAGGAGTTCCTGGGGCCAAAGAGTCGCGCGCT
TTTAATTGCCACGTGGAATATGAGAAGACAAACCGCGCTCGCAAGCACCGCCCGTGCCTGTACGACCCGT
CGCAGGTGTGCTTCACCGAGCACACGCAGAGCCAGGCCGCCTGGCTCTGCGCCAAGCCCTTCAAAGTCAT
CTGTATCTTCGTCTCCTTCCTCAGTTTTGACTACAAACTGGTGCAGAAGGTGTGCCCAGACTATAACTTC
CAGAGTGAGCACCCCTACTTTGGATCTCGAGGTACCGGCTACCCATACGATGTTCCAGATTACGCTTAAG
CGGCCGCGGGGATCCAGACATGATAAGATACATTGATGAGTTTGGACAAACCACAACTAGAATGCAGTGA
AAAAAATGCTTTATTTGTGAAATTTGTGATGCTATTGCTTTATTTGTAACCATTATAAGCTGCAATAAAC
AAGTTAACAACAACAATTGCATTCATTTTATGTTTCAGGTTCAGGGGGAGGTGTGGGAGGTTTTTTCGGA
TCCTCTAGAGTCGATCTGCAGGCATGCTAGCTTGGCGTAATCATGGTCATAGCTGTTTCCTGTGTGAAAT
TGTTATCCGCTCACAATTCCACACAACATACGAGCCGGAAGCATAAAGTGTAAAGCCTGGGGTGCCTAAT
GAGTGAGCTAACTCACATTAATTGCGTTGCGCTCACTGCCCGCTTTCCAGTCGGGAAACCTGTCGTGCCA
GCTGCATTAATGAATCGGCCAACGCGCGGGGAGAGGCGGTTTGCGTATTGGGCGCTCTTCCGCTTCCTCG
CTCACTGACTCGCTGCGCTCGGTCGTTCGGCTGCGGCGAGCGGTATCAGCTCACTCAAAGGCGGTAATAC
GGTTATCCACAGAATCAGGGGATAACGCAGGAAAGAACATGTGAGCAAAAGGCCAGCAAAAGGCCAGGAA
CCGTAAAAAGGCCGCGTTGCTGGCGTTTTTCCATAGGCTCCGCCCCCCTGACGAGCATCACAAAAATCGA
CGCTCAAGTCAGAGGTGGCGAAACCCGACAGGACTATAAAGATACCAGGCGTTTCCCCCTGGAAGCTCCC
TCGTGCGCTCTCCTGTTCCGACCCTGCCGCTTACCGGATACCTGTCCGCCTTTCTCCCTTCGGGAAGCGT
GGCGCTTTCTCATAGCTCACGCTGTAGGTATCTCAGTTCGGTGTAGGTCGTTCGCTCCAAGCTGGGCTGT
GTGCACGAACCCCCCGTTCAGCCCGACCGCTGCGCCTTATCCGGTAACTATCGTCTTGAGTCCAACCCGG
TAAGACACGACTTATCGCCACTGGCAGCAGCCACTGGTAACAGGATTAGCAGAGCGAGGTATGTAGGCGG
TGCTACAGAGTTCTTGAAGTGGTGGCCTAACTACGGCTACACTAGAAGAACAGTATTTGGTATCTGCGCT
CTGCTGAAGCCAGTTACCTTCGGAAAAAGAGTTGGTAGCTCTTGATCCGGCAAACAAACCACCGCTGGTA
GCGGTGGTTTTTTTGTTTGCAAGCAGCAGATTACGCGCAGAAAAAAAGGATCTCAAGAAGATCCTTTGAT
CTTTTCTACGGGGTCTGACGCTCAGTGGAACGAAAACTCACGTTAAGGGATTTTGGTCATGAGATTATCA
AAAAGGATCTTCACCTAGATCCTTTTAAATTAAAAATGAAGTTTTAAATCAATCTAAAGTATATATGAGT
AAACTTGGTCTGACAGTTACCAATGCTTAATCAGTGAGGCACCTATCTCAGCGATCTGTCTATTTCGTTC
ATCCATAGTTGCCTGACTCCCCGTCGTGTAGATAACTACGATACGGGAGGGCTTACCATCTGGCCCCAGT
GCTGCAATGATACCGCGAGACCCACGCTCACCGGCTCCAGATTTATCAGCAATAAACCAGCCAGCCGGAA
GGGCCGAGCGCAGAAGTGGTCCTGCAACTTTATCCGCCTCCATCCAGTCTATTAATTGTTGCCGGGAAGC
TAGAGTAAGTAGTTCGCCAGTTAATAGTTTGCGCAACGTTGTTGCCATTGCTACAGGCATCGTGGTGTCA
CGCTCGTCGTTTGGTATGGCTTCATTCAGCTCCGGTTCCCAACGATCAAGGCGAGTTACATGATCCCCCA
TGTTGTGCAAAAAAGCGGTTAGCTCCTTCGGTCCTCCGATCGTTGTCAGAAGTAAGTTGGCCGCAGTGTT
ATCACTCATGGTTATGGCAGCACTGCATAATTCTCTTACTGTCATGCCATCCGTAAGATGCTTTTCTGTG
ACTGGTGAGTACTCAACCAAGTCATTCTGAGAATAGTGTATGCGGCGACCGAGTTGCTCTTGCCCGGCGT
CAATACGGGATAATACCGCGCCACATAGCAGAACTTTAAAAGTGCTCATCATTGGAAAACGTTCTTCGGG
GCGAAAACTCTCAAGGATCTTACCGCTGTTGAGATCCAGTTCGATGTAACCCACTCGTGCACCCAACTGA
TCTTCAGCATCTTTTACTTTCACCAGCGTTTCTGGGTGAGCAAAAACAGGAAGGCAAAATGCCGCAAAAA
AGGGAATAAGGGCGACACGGAAATGTTGAATACTCATACTCTTCCTTTTTCAATATTATTGAAGCATTTA
TCAGGGTTATTGTCTCATGAGCGGATACATATTTGAATGTATTTAGAAAAATAAACAAATAGGGGTTCCG
CGCACATTTCCCCGAAAAGTGCCACCTGACGTCTAAGAAACCATTATTATCATGACATTAACCTATAAAA
ATAGGCGTATCACGAGGCCCTTTCGTCTCGCGCGTTTCGGTGATGACGGTGAAAACCTCTGACACATGCA
GCTCCCGGAGACGGTCACAGCTTGTCTGTAAGCGGATGCCGGGAGCAGACAAGCCCGTCAGGGCGCGTCA
GCGGGTGTTGGCGGGTGTCGGGGCTGGCTTAACTATGCGGCATCAGAGCAGATTGTACTGAGAGTGCACC
ATATGCGGTGTGAAATACCGCACAGATGCGTAAGGAGAAAATACCGCATCAGGCGCCATTCGCCATTCAG
GCTGCGCAACTGTTGGGAAGGGCGATCGGTGCGGGCCTCTTCGCTATTACGCCAGCTGGCGAAAGGGGGA
TGTGCTGCAAGGCGATTAAGTTGGGTAACGCCAGGGTTTTCCCAGTCACGACGTT
